>Addgene plasmid #115849 | pAPM-D4 miR30-HDAC1 ts3 | addgene full sequence | sequence record 255824 | Addgene NGS Result
AATCTGCTTAGGGTTAGGCGTTTTGCGCTGCTTCGCGATGTACGGGCCAGATATACGCGCTGTGGAATGT
GTGTCAGTTAGGGTGTGGAAAGTCCCCAGGCTCCCCAGCAGGCAGAAGTATGCAAAGCATGCATCTCAAT
TAGTCAGCAACCAGGTGTGGAAAGTCCCCAGGCTCCCCAGCAGGCAGAAGTATGCAAAGCATGCATCTCA
ATTAGTCAGCAACCATAGTCCCGCCCCTAACTCCGCCCATCCCGCCCCTAACTCCGCCCAGTTCCGCCCA
TTCTCCGCCCCATGGCTGACTAATTTTTTTTATTTATGCAGAGGCCGAGGCCGCCTCTGCCTCTGAGCTA
TTCCAGAAGTAGTGAGGAGGCTTTTTTGGAGGCCTAGGCTTTTGCAAAAAGCTCGCGTTGACATTGATTA
TTGACTAGTTATTAATAGTAATCAATTACGGGGTCATTAGTTCATAGCCCATATATGGAGTTCCGCGTTA
CATAACTTACGGTAAATGGCCCGCCTGGCTGACCGCCCAACGACCCCCGCCCATTGACGTCAATAATGAC
GTATGTTCCCATAGTAACGCCAATAGGGACTTTCCATTGACGTCAATGGGTGGAGTATTTACGGTAAACT
GCCCACTTGGCAGTACATCAAGTGTATCATATGCCAAGTACGCCCCCTATTGACGTCAATGACGGTAAAT
GGCCCGCCTGGCATTATGCCCAGTACATGACCTTATGGGACTTTCCTACTTGGCAGTACATCTACGTATT
AGTCATCGCTATTACCATGGTGATGCGGTTTTGGCAGTACATCAATGGGCGTGGATAGCGGTTTGACTCA
CGGGGATTTCCAAGTCTCCACCCCATTGACGTCAATGGGAGTTTGTTTTGGCACCAAAATCAACGGGACT
TTCCAAAATGTCGTAACAACTCCGCCCCATTGACGCAAATGGGCGGTAGGCGTGTACGGTGGGAGGTCTA
TATAAGCAGCGCGTTTTGCCTGTACTGGGTCTCTCTGGTTAGACCAGATCTGAGCCTGGGAGCTCTCTGG
CTAACTAGGGAACCCACTGCTTAAGCCTCAATAAAGCTTGCCTTGAGTGCTTCAAGTAGTGTGTGCCCGT
CTGTTGTGTGACTCTGGTAACTAGAGATCCCTCAGACCCTTTTAGTCAGTGTGGAAAATCTCTAGCAGTG
GCGCCCGAACAGGGACTTGAAAGCGAAAGGGAAACCAGAGGAGCTCTCTCGACGCAGGACTCGGCTTGCT
GAAGCGCGCACGGCAAGAGGCGAGGGGCGGCGACTGGTGAGTACGCCAAAAATTTTGACTAGCGGAGGCT
AGAAGGAGAGAGATGGGTGCGAGAGCGTCAGTATTAAGCGGGGGAGAATTAGATCGCGATGGGAAAAAAT
TCGGTTAAGGCCAGGGGGAAAGAAAAAATATAAATTAAAACATATAGTATGGGCAAGCAGGGAGCTAGAA
CGATTCGCAGTTAATCCTGGCCTGTTAGAAACATCAGAAGGCTGTAGACAAATACTGGGACAGCTACAAC
CATCCCTTCAGACAGGATCAGAAGAACTTAGATCATTATATAATACAGTAGCAACCCTCTATTGTGTGCA
TCAAAGGATAGAGATAAAAGACACCAAGGAAGCTTTAGACAAGATAGAGGAAGAGCAAAACAAAAGTAAG
ACCACCGCACAGCAAGCGGCCGGCCGCTGATCTTCAGACCTGGAGGAGGAGATATGAGGGACAATTGGAG
AAGTGAATTATATAAATATAAAGTAGTAAAAATTGAACCATTAGGAGTAGCACCCACCAAGGCAAAGAGA
AGAGTGGTGCAGAGAGAAAAAAGAGCAGTGGGAATAGGAGCTTTGTTCCTTGGGTTCTTGGGAGCAGCAG
GAAGCACTATGGGCGCAGCGTCAATGACGCTGACGGTACAGGCCAGACAATTATTGTCTGGTATAGTGCA
GCAGCAGAACAATTTGCTGAGGGCTATTGAGGCGCAACAGCATCTGTTGCAACTCACAGTCTGGGGCATC
AAGCAGCTCCAGGCAAGAATCCTGGCTGTGGAAAGATACCTAAAGGATCAACAGCTCCTGGGGATTTGGG
GTTGCTCTGGAAAACTCATTTGCACCACTGCTGTGCCTTGGAATGCTAGTTGGAGTAATAAATCTCTGGA
ACAGATTTGGAATCACACGACCTGGATGGAGTGGGACAGAGAAATTAACAATTACACAAGCTTAATACAC
TCCTTAATTGAAGAATCGCAAAACCAGCAAGAAAAGAATGAACAAGAATTATTGGAATTAGATAAATGGG
CAAGTTTGTGGAATTGGTTTAACATAACAAATTGGCTGTGGTATATAAAATTATTCATAATGATAGTAGG
AGGCTTGGTAGGTTTAAGAATAGTTTTTGCTGTACTTTCTATAGTGAATAGAGTTAGGCAGGGATATTCA
CCATTATCGTTTCAGACCCACCTCCCAACCCCGAGGGGACCCGACAGGCCCGAAGGAATAGAAGAAGAAG
GTGGAGAGAGAGACAGAGACAGATCCATTCGATTAGTGAACGGATCGGCACTGCGTGCGCCAATTCTGCA
GACAAATGGCAGTATTCATCCACAATTTTAAAAGAAAAGGGGGGATTGGGGGGTACAGTGCAGGGGAAAG
AATAGTAGACATAATAGCAACAGACATACAAACTAAAGAATTACAAAAACAAATTACAAAAATTCAAAAT
TTTCGGGTTTATTACAGGGACAGCAGAGATCCAGTTTGGTTAATTAACTGCAGCCCCGATAAAATAAAAG
ATTTTATTTAGTCTCCAGAAAAAGGGGGGAATGAAAGACCCCACCTGTAGGTTTGGCAAGCTAGCTGCAG
TAACGCCATTTTGCAAGGCATGGAAAAATACCAAACCAAGAATAGAGAAGTTCAGATCAAGGGCGGGTAC
ATGAAAATAGCTAACGTTGGGCCAAACAGGATATCTGCGGTGAGCAGTTTCGGCCCCGGCCCGGGGCCAA
GAACAGATGGTCACCGCAGTTTCGGCCCCGGCCCGAGGCCAAGAACAGATGGTCCCCAGATATGGCCCAA
CCCTCAGCAGTTTCTTAAGACCCATCAGATGTTTCCAGGCTCCCCCAAGGACCTGAAATGACCCTGCGCC
TTATTTGAATTAACCAATCAGCCTGCTTCTCGCTTCTGTTCGCGCGCTTCTGCTTCCCGAGCTCTATAAA
AGAGCTCACAACCCCTCACTCGGCGCGCCAGTCCTCCGACAGACTGAGTCGCCCGGGGGTCTAGAACGCG
TGCCGCCATGACCGAATACAAACCTACCGTGAGGCTGGCTACAAGAGATGATGTCCCAAGGGCTGTGAGA
ACACTGGCCGCCGCTTTTGCCGATTACCCTGCCACACGCCACACTGTGGACCCAGATCGGCATATCGAGA
GAGTGACTGAGCTGCAGGAACTGTTCCTGACCCGAGTGGGCCTGGACATTGGGAAGGTCTGGGTCGCAGA
CGATGGAGCAGCTGTGGCTGTCTGGACCACACCAGAGAGCGTGGAAGCCGGAGCTGTCTTTGCAGAGATC
GGCCCTAGAATGGCAGAACTGAGCGGCTCCAGGCTGGCAGCACAGCAGCAGATGGAGGGACTGCTGGCCC
CACACAGGCCTAAGGAACCAGCATGGTTCCTGGCTACCGTGGGGGTCTCTCCTGACCATCAGGGCAAAGG
ACTGGGAAGTGCTGTGGTCCTGCCAGGAGTGGAGGCTGCAGAACGAGCTGGAGTCCCTGCATTTCTGGAG
ACCTCTGCTCCACGAAACCTGCCCTTCTATGAACGGCTGGGCTTTACTGTGACCGCAGATGTGGAGGTCC
CCGAAGGACCTAGGACCTGGTGCATGACACGCAAACCCGGCGCCTGAGCGATCGCCGCGGCCGCCTTCTT
AACCCAACAGAAGGCTCGAGAAGGTATATTGCTGTTGACAGTGAGCGACACAGCGATGACTACATTAAAT
AGTGAAGCCACAGATGTATTTAATGTAGTCATCGCTGTGGTGCCTACTGCCTCGGACTTCAAGGGGCTAG
AATTCGGCAGCTGTAGATCTTAGCCACTTTTTAAAAGAAAAGGGGGGACTGGAAGGGCTAACTGCATCCG
GACTGTACTGGGTCTCTCTGGTTAGACCAGATCTGAGCCTGGGAGCTCTCTGGCTAACTAGGGAACCCAC
TGCTTAAGCCTCAATAAAGCTTGCCTTGAGTGCTTCAAGTAGTGTGTGCCCGTCTGTTGTGTGACTCTGG
TAACTAGAGATCCCTCAGACCCTTTTAGTCAGTGTGGAAAATCTCTAGCAGGGCCCGTTTCATGTGAGCA
AAAGGCCAGCAAAAGGCCAGGAACCGTAAAAAGGCCGCGTTGCTGGCGTTTTTCCATAGGCTCCGCCCCC
CTGACGAGCATCACAAAAATCGACGCTCAAGTCAGAGGTGGCGAAACCCGACAGGACTATAAAGATACCA
GGCGTTTCCCCCTGGAAGCTCCCTCGTGCGCTCTCCTGTTCCGACCCTGCCGCTTACCGGATACCTGTCC
GCCTTTCTCCCTTCGGGAAGCGTGGCGCTTTCTCATAGCTCACGCTGTAGGTATCTCAGTTCGGTGTAGG
TCGTTCGCTCCAAGCTGGGCTGTGTGCACGAACCCCCCGTTCAGCCCGACCGCTGCGCCTTATCCGGTAA
CTATCGTCTTGAGTCCAACCCGGTAAGACACGACTTATCGCCACTGGCAGCAGCCACTGGTAACAGGATT
AGCAGAGCGAGGTATGTAGGCGGTGCTACAGAGTTCTTGAAGTGGTGGCCTAACTACGGCTACACTAGAA
GAACAGTATTTGGTATCTGCGCTCTGCTGAAGCCAGTTACCTTCGGAAAAAGAGTTGGTAGCTCTTGATC
CGGCAAACAAACCACCGCTGGTAGCGGTGGTTTTTTTGTTTGCAAGCAGCAGATTACGCGCAGAAAAAAA
GGATCTCAAGAAGATCCTTTGATCTTTTCTACGGGGTCTGACGCTCAGTGGAACGAAAACTCACGTTAAG
GGATTTTGGTCATGAGATTATCAAAAAGGATCTTCACCTAGATCCTTTTAAATTAAAAATGAAGTTTTAA
ATCAATCTAAAGTATATATGAGTAAACTTGGTCTGACAGTTACCAATGCTTAATCAGTGAGGCACCTATC
TCAGCGATCTGTCTATTTCGTTCATCCATAGTTGCCTGACTCCCCGTCGTGTAGATAACTACGATACGGG
AGGGCTTACCATCTGGCCCCAGTGCTGCAATGATACCGCGAGACCCACGCTCACCGGCTCCAGATTTATC
AGCAATAAACCAGCCAGCCGGAAGGGCCGAGCGCAGAAGTGGTCCTGCAACTTTATCCGCCTCCATCCAG
TCTATTAATTGTTGCCGGGAAGCTAGAGTAAGTAGTTCGCCAGTTAATAGTTTGCGCAACGTTGTTGCCA
TTGCTACAGGCATCGTGGTGTCACGCTCGTCGTTTGGTATGGCTTCATTCAGCTCCGGTTCCCAACGATC
AAGGCGAGTTACATGATCCCCCATGTTGTGCAAAAAAGCGGTTAGCTCCTTCGGTCCTCCGATCGTTGTC
AGAAGTAAGTTGGCCGCAGTGTTATCACTCATGGTTATGGCAGCACTGCATAATTCTCTTACTGTCATGC
CATCCGTAAGATGCTTTTCTGTGACTGGTGAGTACTCAACCAAGTCATTCTGAGAATAGTGTATGCGGCG
ACCGAGTTGCTCTTGCCCGGCGTCAATACGGGATAATACCGCGCCACATAGCAGAACTTTAAAAGTGCTC
ATCATTGGAAAACGTTCTTCGGGGCGAAAACTCTCAAGGATCTTACCGCTGTTGAGATCCAGTTCGATGT
AACCCACTCGTGCACCCAACTGATCTTCAGCATCTTTTACTTTCACCAGCGTTTCTGGGTGAGCAAAAAC
AGGAAGGCAAAATGCCGCAAAAAAGGGAATAAGGGCGACACGGAAATGTTGAATACTCATACTCTTCCTT
TTTCAATATTATTGAAGCATTTATCAGGGTTATTGTCTCATGAGCGGATACATATTTGAATGTATTTAGA
AAAATAAACAAATAGGGGTTCCGCGCACATTTCCCCGAAAAGTGCCACCTGACGTCGACGGATCGGGAGA
TCTCCCGATCCCCTATGGTGCACTCTCAGTACAATCTGCTCTGATGCCGCATAGTTAAGCCAGTATCTGC
TCCCTGCTTGTGTGTTGGAGGTCGCTGAGTAGTGCGCGAGCAAAATTTAAGCTACAACAAGGCAAGGCTT
GACCGACAATTGCATGAAG
Features (pLannotate 1.2.2; 19 found; start..end, strand, type, name):
     69..398     +  promoter       SV40 promoter: SV40 enhancer and early promoter
    410..789     +  enhancer       CMV enhancer: human cytomegalovirus immediate early enhancer
    790..989     +  promoter       CMV promoter: human cytomegalovirus (CMV) immediate early promoter
   1007..1187    +  LTR            5' LTR (truncated): truncated 5' long terminal repeat (LTR) from HIV-1
   1234..1359    +  misc_feature   HIV-1 Ψ: packaging signal of human immunodeficiency virus type 1
   1343..1681    +  CDS            HIV-1 gag (fragment): gag protein from human immunodeficiency virus 1; gag
   1856..2089    +  misc_feature   RRE: The Rev response element (RRE) of HIV-1 allows for Rev-dependent mRNA export from the nucleus to the cytoplasm.
   2466..2566    +  CDS            Rev (fragment): human immunodeficiency virus 1 (HIV-1) Rev protein; rev; enhances nuclear export of unspliced and incompletely spliced viral mRNAs
   2616..2733    +  misc_feature   cPPT/CTS: central polypurine tract and central termination sequence of HIV-1
   2870..3277    +  promoter       SFFV promoter: spleen focus-forming virus long terminal repeat (LTR) promoter
   3298..3894    +  CDS            pac: PUAC_STRAD - Protein predicted: Swiss-Prot protein existence level 4. Detoxification of puromycin. From Streptomyces alboniger.
   3919..3964    +  ncRNA          5' miR-30a (fragment): sequence upstream of the 71-nt precursor of the human miR-30a microRNA (Zeng et al., 2002) miRNA
   4034..4059    +  ncRNA          3' miR-30a (fragment): sequence downstream of the 71-nt precursor of the human miR-30a microRNA (Zeng et al., 2002) miRNA
   4089..4108    +  misc_feature   cPPT/CTS (fragment): central polypurine tract and central termination sequence of HIV-1
   4140..4320    +  LTR            5' LTR (truncated): truncated 5' long terminal repeat (LTR) from HIV-1
   4391..4979    -  rep_origin     ori: high-copy-number ColE1/pMB1/pBR322/pUC origin of replication
   5150..6010    -  CDS            AmpR: β-lactamase; bla; confers resistance to ampicillin, carbenicillin, and related antibiotics
   6011..6115    -  promoter       AmpR promoter: bla
   6174..6226    -  misc_feature   bom (fragment): basis of mobility region from pBR322
