[The description below was written by a language model from this plasmid's Addgene catalogue record and pLannotate feature annotations shown in this document.]
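Description:
pAPM-D4 miR30-HDAC1 ts3 is an HIV-1-based lentiviral transfer vector, built on the pAPM-D4-mir30 backbone, that delivers a microRNA-embedded shRNA against human HDAC1. In bacteria the roughly 6.3 kb plasmid is maintained through a high-copy ColE1/pUC-type origin and selected with ampicillin via the β-lactamase gene. A fragment of the pBR322 bom region is also annotated.

Viral genomic RNA is produced from a CMV enhancer/promoter fused to a truncated 5' LTR, with an SV40 enhancer/early promoter element lying just upstream. The packaged region contains the Ψ packaging signal extending into a gag fragment, the Rev response element for Rev-dependent nuclear export of the unspliced genome, and the cPPT/CTS, which aids nuclear import of the reverse-transcribed DNA. It ends in a second truncated LTR, which the annotation tool labels as a 5' LTR but which sits in the 3' position. No WPRE is annotated.

The payload is a single transcription unit driven by the spleen focus-forming virus (SFFV) LTR promoter. This promoter expresses the puromycin N-acetyltransferase (pac) coding sequence, followed in the same transcript by an shRNA hairpin flanked by 5' and 3' miR-30a sequences. Placing the hairpin in a miR-30 context lets a Pol II transcript be processed by the endogenous microRNA machinery. Puromycin resistance and knockdown are therefore linked on one mRNA, so drug selection enriches for cells expressing the shRNA. The "ts3" in the name probably denotes one of several HDAC1 target sites, though the record does not say so. The stated purpose is HDAC1 knockdown, and the associated publication concerns transcriptional repression of proviruses by the HUSH complex and its counteraction by Vpx and Vpr.
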