Addgene plasmid #115849: pAPM-D4 miR30-HDAC1 ts3
Purpose: HDAC1 knockdown
Depositing lab: Jeremy Luban. Depositing organization: University of Massachusetts, Worcester. Publication: Primate immunodeficiency virus proteins Vpx and Vpr counteract transcriptional repression of proviruses by the HUSH complex. Yurkovetskiy L, Guney MH, Kim K, Goh SL, McCauley S, Dauphin A, Diehl WE, Luban J. Nat Microbiol. 2018 Dec;3(12):1354-1361. doi: 10.1038/s41564-018-0256-x. Epub 2018 Oct 8. PubMed 30297740.
Backbone
  Vector backbone: pAPM-D4-mir30
  Vector type: Lentiviral
  Selectable markers: Puromycin
Growth in bacteria
  Bacterial resistance: Ampicillin, 100 μg/mL
  Growth temperature: 30°C
  Growth strain: NEB Stable
  Copy number: High Copy
Gene/Insert
  Gene/Insert name: HDAC1 shRNA
  gRNA/shRNA sequence: TTAATGTAGTCATCGCTGT
  Species: H. sapiens (human)
  Entrez Gene: HDAC1 (a.k.a. GON-10, HD1, KDAC1, RPD3, RPD3L1)
  Promoter: SFFV
  Cloning method: Restriction Enzyme; 5′ cloning site Unknown (unknown if destroyed); 3′ cloning site Unknown (unknown if destroyed)
Terms and licenses: Academic/Nonprofit Terms; Industry Terms: Not Available to Industry
Depositor comments: PuroR . Please visit https://www.biorxiv.org/content/early/2018/04/03/293001 for bioRxiv preprint.
How to cite: pAPM-D4 miR30-HDAC1 ts3 was a gift from Jeremy Luban (Addgene plasmid # 115849 ; http://n2t.net/addgene:115849 ; RRID:Addgene_115849)
